>Addgene plasmid #36883 | pCA-ATG-intron-tdT3Myc | depositor full sequence | sequence record 46133 | pCA-ATG-intron-tdT3Myc sequence 6690 bps
CACCTAAATTGTAAGCGTTAATATTTTGTTAAAATTCGCGTTAAATTTTTGTTAAATCAGCTCATTTTTT
AACCAATAGGCCGAAATCGGCAAAATCCCTTATAAATCAAAAGAATAGACCGAGATAGGGT
[37 nt withheld, positions 132-168]
AAAGAACGTGGACTCCAACGTCAAAGG
[49 nt withheld, positions 196-244]
T
[91 nt withheld, positions 246-336]
G
[124 nt withheld, positions 338-461]
CCCATTCGCCATTCAGGCTGCGCAACTGTTGGGAAGGGCGATCGGTGCGGGCCTCTTCGCTATTACGCCA
GCTGGCGAAAGGGGGATGTGCTGCAAGGCGATTAAGTTGGGTAACGCCAGGGTTTTCCCAGTCACGACGT
TGTAAAACGACGGCCAGTGAATTGTAATACGACTCACTATAGGGCGAATTGGGTACCGGGCCCCCCCTCG
AGGTCGACGGTATCGATAAGCTTCCCTTAATTAACCGTTTAAACAATTCTGCAGGAATCTAGTTATTAAT
AGTAATCAATTACGGGGTCATTAGTTCATAGCCCATATATGGAGTTCCGCGTTACATAACTTACGGTAAA
TGGCCCGCCTGGCTGACCGCCCAACGACCCCCGCCCATTGACGTCAATAATGACGTATGTTCCCATAGTA
ACGCCAATAGGGACTTTCCATTGACGTCAATGGGTGGAGTATTTACGGTAAACTGCCCACTTGGCAGTAC
ATCAAGTGTATCATATGCCAAGTACGCCCCCTATTGACGTCAATGACGGTAAATGGCCCGCCTGGCATTA
TGCCCAGTACATGACCTTATGGGACTTTCCTACTTGGCAGTACATCTACGTATTAGTCATCGCTATTACC
ATGGTCGAGGTGAGCCCCACGTTCTGCTTCACTCTCCCCATCTCCCCCCCCTCCCCACCCCCAATTTTGT
ATTTATTTATTTTTTAATTATTTTGTGCAGCGATGGGGGCGGGGGGGGGGGGGGGGCGCGCGCCAGGCGG
GGCGGGGCGGGGCGAGGGGCGGGGCGGGGCGAGGCGGAGAGGTGCGGCGGCAGCCAATCAGAGCGGCGCG
CTCCGAAAGTTTCCTTTTATGGCGAGGCGGCGGCGGCGGCGGCCCTATAAAAAGCGAAGCGCGCGGCGGG
CGGGGAGTCGCTGCGACGCTGCCTTCGCCCCGTGCCCCGCTCCGCCGCCGCCTCGCGCCGCCCGCCCCGG
CTCTGACTGACCGCGTTACTCCCACAGGTGAGCGGGCGGGACGGCCCTTCTCCTCCGGGCTGTAATTAGC
GCTTGGTTTAATGACGGCTTGTTTCTTTTCTGTGGCTGCGTGAAAGCCTTGAGGGGCTCCGGGAGGGCCC
TTTGTGCGGGGGGAGCGGCTCGGGGGGTGCGTGCGTGTGTGTGTGCGTGGGGAGCGCCGCGTGCGGCTCC
GCGCTGCCCGGCGGCTGTGAGCGCTGCGGGCGCGGCGCGGGGCTTTGTGCGCTCCGCAGTGTGCGCGAGG
GGAGCGCGGCCGGGGGCGGTGCCCCGCGGTGCGGGGGGGGCTGCGAGGGGAACAAAGGCTGCGTGCGGGG
TGTGTGCGTGGGGGGGTGAGCAGGGGGTGTGGGCGCGTCGGTCGGGCTGCAACCCCCCCTGCACCCCCCT
CCCCGAGTTGCTGAGCACGGCCCGGCTTCGGGTGCGGGGCTCCGTACGGGGCGTGGCGCGGGGCTCGCCG
TGCCGGGCGGGGGGTGGCGGCAGGTGGGGGTGCCGGGCGGGGCGGGGCCGCCTCGGGCCGGGGAGGGCTC
GGGGGAGGGGCGCGGCGGCCCCCGGAGCGCCGGCGGCTGTCGAGGCGCGGCGAGCCGCAGCCATTGCCTT
TTATGGTAATCGTGCGAGAGGGCGCAGGGACTTCCTTTGTCCCAAATCTGTGCGGAGCCGAAATCTGGGA
GGCGCCGCCGCACCCCCTCTAGCGGGCGCGGGGCGAAGCGGTGCGGCGCCGGCAGGAAGGAAATGGGCGG
GGAGGGCCTTCGTGCGTCGCCGCGCCGCCGTCCCCTTCTCCCTCTCCAGCCTCGGGGCTGTCCGCGGGGG
GACGGCTGCCTTCGGGGGGGACGGGGCAGGGCGGGGTTCGGCTTCTGGCGTGTGACCGGCGGCTCTAGAG
CCTCTGCTAACCATGTTCATGCCTTCTTCTTTTTCCTACAGCTCCTGGGCAACGTGCTGGTTATTGTGCT
GTCTCATCATTTTGGCAAAGAATTGATTTGATACCGCGGGCCCGGGTTCGCCACCATGGTTGGTATCAAA
GATCTATAACTTCGTATAGCATACATTATACGAAGTTATGGTTACAAGACAGGTTTAAGGAGACCAATAG
AAACTGGGCATGTGGAGACAGAGAAGACTCTTGGGTTTCTGATAGGCACTGACTCTCTCTGCCTATTGGT
CTATTTTCCCACCCTTAGGTGAGTAAGGGCGAGGAGGTCATCAAAGAGTTCATGCGCTTCAAGGTGCGCA
TGGAGGGCTCCATGAACGGCCACGAGTTCGAGATCGAGGGCGAGGGCGAGGGCCGCCCCTACGAGGGCAC
CCAGACCGCCAAGCTGAAGGTGACCAAGGGCGGCCCCCTGCCCTTCGCCTGGGACATCCTGTCCCCCCAG
TTCATGTACGGCTCCAAGGCGTACGTGAAGCACCCCGCCGACATCCCCGATTACAAGAAGCTGTCCTTCC
CCGAGGGCTTCAAGTGGGAGCGCGTGATGAACTTCGAGGACGGCGGTCTGGTGACCGTGACCCAGGACTC
CTCCCTGCAGGACGGCACGCTGATCTACAAGGTGAAGATGCGCGGCACCAACTTCCCCCCCGACGGCCCC
GTAATGCAGAAGAAGACCATGGGCTGGGAGGCCTCCACCGAGCGCCTGTACCCCCGCGACGGCGTGCTGA
AGGGCGAGATCCACCAGGCCCTGAAGCTGAAGGACGGCGGCCACTACCTGGTGGAGTTCAAGACCATCTA
CATGGCCAAGAAGCCCGTGCAACTGCCCGGCTACTACTACGTGGACACCAAGCTGGACATCACCTCCCAC
AACGAGGACTACACCATCGTGGAACAGTACGAGCGCTCCGAGGGCCGCCACCACCTGTTCCTGGGGCATG
GCACCGGCAGCACCGGCAGCGGCAGCTCCGGCACCGCCTCCTCCGAGGACAACAACATGGCCGTCATCAA
AGAGTTCATGCGCTTCAAGGTGCGCATGGAGGGCTCCATGAACGGCCACGAGTTCGAGATCGAGGGCGAG
GGCGAGGGCCGCCCCTACGAGGGCACCCAGACCGCCAAGCTGAAGGTGACCAAGGGCGGCCCCCTGCCCT
TCGCCTGGGACATCCTGTCCCCCCAGTTCATGTACGGCTCCAAGGCGTACGTGAAGCACCCCGCCGACAT
CCCCGATTACAAGAAGCTGTCCTTCCCCGAGGGCTTCAAGTGGGAGCGCGTGATGAACTTCGAGGACGGC
GGTCTGGTGACCGTGACCCAGGACTCCTCCCTGCAGGACGGCACGCTGATCTACAAGGTGAAGATGCGCG
GCACCAACTTCCCCCCCGACGGCCCCGTAATGCAGAAGAAGACCATGGGCTGGGAGGCCTCCACCGAGCG
CCTGTACCCCCGCGACGGCGTGCTGAAGGGCGAGATCCACCAGGCCCTGAAGCTGAAGGACGGCGGCCGC
TACCTGGTGGAGTTCAAGACCATCTACATGGCCAAGAAGCCCGTGCAACTGCCCGGCTACTACTACGTGG
ACACCAAGCTGGACATCACCTCCCACAACGAGGACTACACCATCGTGGAACAGTACGAGCGCTCCGAGGG
CCGCCACCACCTGTTCCTGTACGGCATGGACGAGCTGTACAAGAGATCCTTAGAGCAGAAACTCATTAGC
GAGGAGGACCTGAACAGCGAACAGAAACTCATTTCCGAAGAGGATCTCAACTCCGAGCAGAAGCTGATCA
GCGAGGAGGACCTGAGATCTTGAGAATTCTAGATAACTGATCATAATCAGCCATACCACATTTGTAGAGG
TTTTACTTGCTTTAAAAAACCTCCCACACCTCCCCCTGAACCTGAAACATAAAATGAATGCAATTGTTGT
TGTTAACTTGTTTATTGCAGCTTATAATGGTTACAAATAAAGCAATAGCATCACAAATTTCACAAATAAA
GCATTTTTTTCACTGCATTCTAGTTGTGGTTTGTCCAAACTCATCAATGTATCTTATTTAAATTGGGCGC
GCCCAACTAGTTCTAGAGCGGCCGCCACCGCGGTGGAGCTCCAGCTTTTGTTCCCTTTAGTGAGGGTTAA
TTTCGAGCTTGGCGTAATCATGGTCATAGCTGTTTCCTGTGTGAAATTGTTATCCGCTCACAATTCCACA
CAACATACGAGCCGGAAGCATAAAGTGTAAAGCCTGGGGTGCCTAATGAGTGAGCTAACTCACATTAATT
GCGTTGCGCTCACTGCCCGCTTTCCAGTCGGGAAACCTGTCGTGCCAGCTGCATTAATGAATCGGCCAAC
GCGCGGGGAGAGGCGGTTTGCGTATTGGGCGCTCTTCCGCTTCCTCGCTCACTGACTCGCTGCGCTCGGT
CGTTCGGCTGCGGCGAGCGGTATCAGCTCACTCAAAGGCGGTAATACGGTTATCCACAGAATCAGGGGAT
AACGCAGGAAAGAACATGTGAGCAAAAGGCCAGCAAAAGGCCAGGAACCGTAAAAAGGCCGCGTTGCTGG
CGTTTTTCCATAGGCTCCGCCCCCCTGACGAGCATCACAAAAATCGACGCTCAAGTCAGAGGTGGCGAAA
CCCGACAGGACTATAAAGATACCAGGCGTTTCCCCCTGGAAGCTCCCTCGTGCGCTCTCCTGTTCCGACC
CTGCCGCTTACCGGATACCTGTCCGCCTTTCTCCCTTCGGGAAGCGTGGCGCTTTCTCATAGCTCACGCT
GTAGGTATCTCAGTTCGGTGTAGGTCGTTCGCTCCAAGCTGGGCTGTGTGCACGAACCCCCCGTTCAGCC
CGACCGCTGCGCCTTATCCGGTAACTATCGTCTTGAGTCCAACCCGGTAAGACACGACTTATCGCCACTG
GCAGCAGCCACTGGTAACAGGATTAGCAGAGCGAGGTATGTAGGCGGTGCTACAGAGTTCTTGAAGTGGT
GGCCTAACTACGGCTACACTAGAAGGACAGTATTTGGTATCTGCGCTCTGCTGAAGCCAGTTACCTTCGG
AAAAAGAGTTGGTAGCTCTTGATCCGGCAAACAAACCACCGCTGGTAGCGGTGGTTTTTTTGTTTGCAAG
CAGCAGATTACGCGCAGAAAAAAAGGATCTCAAGAAGATCCTTTGATCTTTTCTACGGGGTCTGACGCTC
AGTGGAACGAAAACTCACGTTAAGGGATTTTGGTCATGAGATTATCAAAAAGGATCTTCACCTAGATCCT
TTTAAATTAAAAATGAAGTTTTAAATCAATCTAAAGTATATATGAGTAAACTTGGTCTGACAGTTACCAA
TGCTTAATCAGTGAGGCACCTATCTCAGCGATCTGTCTATTTCGTTCATCCATAGTTGCCTGACTCCCCG
TCGTGTAGATAACTACGATACGGGAGGGCTTACCATCTGGCCCCAGTGCTGCAATGATACCGCGAGACCC
ACGCTCACCGGCTCCAGATTTATCAGCAATAAACCAGCCAGCCGGAAGGGCCGAGCGCAGAAGTGGTCCT
GCAACTTTATCCGCCTCCATCCAGTCTATTAATTGTTGCCGGGAAGCTAGAGTAAGTAGTTCGCCAGTTA
ATAGTTTGCGCAACGTTGTTGCCATTGCTACAGGCATCGTGGTGTCACGCTCGTCGTTTGGTATGGCTTC
ATTCAGCTCCGGTTCCCAACGATCAAGGCGAGTTACATGATCCCCCATGTTGTGCAAAAAAGCGGTTAGC
TCCTTCGGTCCTCCGATCGTTGTCAGAAGTAAGTTGGCCGCAGTGTTATCACTCATGGTTATGGCAGCAC
TGCATAATTCTCTTACTGTCATGCCATCCGTAAGATGCTTTTCTGTGACTGGTGAGTACTCAACCAAGTC
ATTCTGAGAATAGTGTATGCGGCGACCGAGTTGCTCTTGCCCGGCGTCAATACGGGATAATACCGCGCCA
CATAGCAGAACTTTAAAAGTGCTCATCATTGGAAAACGTTCTTCGGGGCGAAAACTCTCAAGGATCTTAC
CGCTGTTGAGATCCAGTTCGATGTAACCCACTCGTGCACCCAACTGATCTTCAGCATCTTTTACTTTCAC
CAGCGTTTCTGGGTGAGCAAAAACAGGAAGGCAAAATGCCGCAAAAAAGGGAATAAGGGCGACACGGAAA
TGTTGAATACTCATACTCTTCCTTTTTCAATATTATTGAAGCATTTATCAGGGTTATTGTCTCATGAGCG
GATACATATTTGAATGTATTTAGAAAAATAAACAAATAGGGGTTCCGCGCACATTTCCCCGAAAAGTGC
Features (pLannotate 1.2.2; 21 found; start..end, strand, type, name):
     33..461     -  rep_origin     f1 ori (sequence partly withheld): f1 bacteriophage origin of replication; arrow indicates direction of (+) strand synthesis
    466..623     -  CDS            lacZα (fragment): LacZα fragment of β-galactosidase; lacZ fragment
    626..644     +  promoter       T7 promoter: promoter for bacteriophage T7 RNA polymerase
    653..694     -  misc_feature   MCS (fragment): pBluescript multiple cloning site
    791..1094    +  enhancer       CMV enhancer: human cytomegalovirus immediate early enhancer
   1096..1373    +  promoter       chicken β-actin promoter: No description available
   1375..2392    +  intron         chimeric intron: chimera between introns from chicken β-actin and rabbit β-globin
   2497..2530    +  protein_bind   loxP: Cre-mediated recombination occurs in the 8-bp core sequence (GCATACAT). Cre recombinase
   2531..2610    +  intron         chimeric intron (fragment): chimera between introns from human β-globin and immunoglobulin heavy chain genes
   2650..4074    +  CDS            tdTomato: tdTomato is a basic (constitutively fluorescent) orange fluorescent protein published in 2004, derived from Discosoma sp.. It is reported to be a somewhat slowly-maturing tandem dimer with low acid sensitivity.
   4209..4293    +  CDS            large T antigen (fragment): large T antigen from SV40 (simian virus 40)
   4316..4437    +  polyA_signal   SV40 poly(A) signal: SV40 polyadenylation signal
   4457..4492    -  misc_feature   MCS (fragment): pBluescript multiple cloning site
   4505..4523    -  promoter       T3 promoter: promoter for bacteriophage T3 RNA polymerase
   4568..4584    -  protein_bind   lac operator: The lac repressor binds to the lac operator to inhibit transcription in E. coli. This inhibition can be relieved by adding lactose or isopropyl-β-D-thiogalactopyranoside (IPTG). lac repressor encoded by lacI
   4592..4622    -  promoter       lac promoter: promoter for the E. coli lac operon
   4637..4658    -  protein_bind   CAP binding site: CAP binding activates transcription in the presence of cAMP. E. coli catabolite activator protein
   4671..4763    -  CDS            lacI (fragment): lac repressor; lacI; The lac repressor binds to the lac operator to inhibit transcription in E. coli. This inhibition can be relieved by adding lactose or isopropyl-β-D-thiogalactopyranoside (IPTG).
   4946..5534    -  rep_origin     ori: high-copy-number ColE1/pMB1/pBR322/pUC origin of replication
   5705..6565    -  CDS            AmpR: β-lactamase; bla; confers resistance to ampicillin, carbenicillin, and related antibiotics
   6566..6670    -  promoter       AmpR promoter: bla
