[The description below was written by a language model from this plasmid's Addgene catalogue record and pLannotate feature annotations shown in this document.]
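Description:
pCA-ATG-intron-tdT3Myc is a 6,690 bp mammalian expression plasmid built on the pBluescript SK(+) backbone. It is propagated in E. coli as a high-copy plasmid through its ColE1/pUC-type origin and selected with ampicillin via the AmpR (β-lactamase) gene and promoter. The backbone also retains the f1 phage origin, remnants of the lacZα/lac promoter region and multiple cloning site, and the flanking T7 and T3 promoters. No mammalian selection marker is annotated.

The payload, cloned between XmaI and EcoRI sites, is a CAG-driven reporter cassette. The CMV immediate-early enhancer, the chicken β-actin promoter and the associated chimeric β-actin/β-globin intron provide strong, broadly active transcription. Downstream lies the coding sequence for the tandem-dimer red-orange fluorescent protein tdTomato, carrying three C-terminal Myc epitope tags for antibody detection. It is followed by SV40-derived 3′ sequence, including the SV40 polyadenylation signal.

The distinctive feature is that the open reading frame is split: a β-globin intron containing a single loxP site sits between the start codon and the rest of the tdTomato-3Myc coding sequence. Splicing should remove the intron and the loxP site from the mRNA, rejoining the ATG to the body of the reporter so that intact protein is made.

This layout mirrors the logic of MADM (Mosaic Analysis with Double Markers), the subject of the associated publication, in which marker genes are divided at an intronic loxP site so that Cre-mediated recombination can reconstitute them. The record does not state the plasmid's exact role. One plausible use is to check that the intron-interrupted tdT3Myc marker expresses and fluoresces in mammalian cells, or to serve as a cloning intermediate.
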