Addgene plasmid #36883: pCA-ATG-intron-tdT3Myc
Depositing lab: Liqun Luo. Depositing organization: Stanford University. Publication: Extensions of MADM (Mosaic Analysis with Double Markers) in Mice. Tasic B, Miyamichi K, Hippenmeyer S, Dani VS, Zeng H, Joo W, Zong H, Chen-Tsai Y, Luo L. PLoS One. 2012;7(3):e33332. Epub 2012 Mar 27. 10.1371/journal.pone.0033332 PubMed 22479386.
Backbone
  Vector backbone: pBluescript SK(+)
  Backbone manufacturer: Stratagene
  Backbone size w/o insert (bp): 3000
  Total vector size (bp): 6690
  Vector type: Mammalian Expression
Growth in bacteria
  Bacterial resistance: Ampicillin, 100 μg/mL
  Growth temperature: 37°C
  Growth strain: DH5alpha
  Copy number: High Copy
Gene/Insert
  Gene/Insert name: tdTomato-3Myc (alt name: tdT3Myc)
  Mutation: beta-globin intron containing a loxP site inserted between the start codon and the rest of the coding sequence
  Promoter: CAG (chicken beta actin promoter and CMV enhancer)
  Tag / fusion protein: 3 Myc tags (C terminal on insert)
  Cloning method: Restriction Enzyme; 5′ cloning site XmaI (not destroyed); 3′ cloning site EcoRI (not destroyed)
  Sequencing primers: 5′ see sequence; 3′ T3
Resource information
  A portion of this plasmid was derived from a plasmid made by: R. Tsien
Terms and licenses: Academic/Nonprofit Terms; Industry Terms: Not Available to Industry
How to cite: pCA-ATG-intron-tdT3Myc was a gift from Liqun Luo (Addgene plasmid # 36883 ; http://n2t.net/addgene:36883 ; RRID:Addgene_36883)
