>Addgene plasmid #36883 | pCA-ATG-intron-tdT3Myc | addgene partial sequence | sequence record 49868 | SV40pA-R 5'-GAAATTTGTGATGCTATTGC-3'
ACAGTTAACAACAACAATTGCATTCATTTTATGTTTCAGGTTCAGGGGGAGGTGTGGGAGGTTTTTTAAA
GCAAGTAAAACCTCTACAAATGTGGTATGGCTGATTATGATCAGTTATCTAGAATTCTCAAGATCTCAGG
TCCTCCTCGCTGATCAGCTTCTGCTCGGAGTTGAGATCCTCTTCGGAAATGAGTTTCTGTTCGCTGTTCA
GGTCCTCCTCGCTAATGAGTTTCTGCTCTAAGGATCTCTTGTACAGCTCGTCCATGCCGTACAGGAACAG
GTGGTGGCGGCCCTCGGAGCGCTCGTACTGTTCCACGATGGTGTAGTCCTCGTTGTGGGAGGTGATGTCC
AGCTTGGTGTCCACGTAGTAGTAGCCGGGCAGTTGCACGGGCTTCTTGGCCATGTAGATGGTCTTGAACT
CCACCAGGTAGCGGCCGCCGTCCTTCAGCTTCAGGGCCTGGTGGATCTCGCCCTTCAGCACGCCGTCGCG
GGGGTACAGGCGCTCGGTGGAGGCCTCCCAGCCCATGGTCTTCTTCTGCATTACGGGGCCGTCGGGGGGG
AAGTTGGTGCCGCGCATCTTCACCTTGTAGATCAGCGTGCCGTCCTGCAGGGAGGAGTCCTGGGTCACGG
TCACCAGACCGCCGTCCTCGAAGTTCATCACGCGCTCCCACTTGAAGCCCTCGGGGAAGGACAGCTTCTT
GTAATCGGGGATGTCGGCGGGGTGCTTCACGTACGCCTTGGAGCCGTACATGAACTGGGGGGACAGGATG
TCCCAGGCGAAGGGCA
