>Addgene plasmid #36883 | pCA-ATG-intron-tdT3Myc | addgene partial sequence | sequence record 50996 | pCAG-F 5'-GCAACGTGCTGGTTATTGTG-3'
GATACCGCGGGCCCGGGTTCGCCACCATGGTTGGTATCAAAGATCTATAACTTCGTATAGCATACATTAT
ACGAAGTTATGGTTACAAGACAGGTTTAAGGAGACCAATAGAAACTGGGCATGTGGAGACAGAGAAGACT
CTTGGGTTTCTGATAGGCACTGACTCTCTCTGCCTATTGGTCTATTTTCCCACCCTTAGGTGAGTAAGGG
CGAGGAGGTCATCAAAGAGTTCATGCGCTTCAAGGTGCGCATGGAGGGCTCCATGAACGGCCACGAGTTC
GAGATCGAGGGCGAGGGCGAGGGCCGCCCCTACGAGGGCACCCAGACCGCCAAGCTGAAGGTGACCAAGG
GCGGCCCCCTGCCCTTCGCCTGGGACATCCTGTCCCCCCAGTTCATGTACGGCTCCAAGGCGTACGTGAA
GCACCCCGCCGACATCCCCGATTACAAGAAGCTGTCCTTCCCCGAGGGCTTCAAGTGGGAGCGCGTGATG
AACTTCGAGGACGGCGGTCTGGTGACCGTGACCCAGGACTCCTCCCTGCAGGACGGCACGCTGATCTACA
AGGTGAAGATGCGCGGCACCAACTTCCCCCCCGACGGCCCCGTAATGCAGAAGAAGACCATGGGCTGGGA
GGCCTCCACCGAGCGCCTGTACCCCCGCGACGGCGTGCTGAAGGGCGAGATCCACCAGG
